>Addgene plasmid #25103 | pET28a-pro-sumo3 | addgene partial sequence | sequence record 31131 | 25103 with T7-term
TTCGGGCTTTGTTAGCAGCCGGATCTCAGTGGTGGTGGTGGTGGTGCTCGAGGAAACTGTGCCCTGCCAG
GCTGCTCTCCGGCACACCTCCCGTCTGCTGCTGGAACACGTCGATGGTGTCCTCGTCCTCCATCTCCAGC
TGTGCTGGAGTGTCAGTTTCATTGATTGGCTGCCCGTCGAACCTGAATCTGATCTGCCTCATTGACAAGC
CCTGCCTCTCGCAGTAGGCCTTCATCAGCTTGCTCAGCGGCGTGTGCCTCTTGATTTTGAACTGCACCAC
GGAGCCGTCCTGCCCGGCCACCTTCAGGTTGATGTGGTCATTCTCTGTCTTCACACCCTCCTTGGGCTTC
TCCTCGGCCATGGTATATCTCCTTCTTAAAGTTAAACAAAATTATTTCTAGAGGGGAATTGTTATCCGCT
CACAATTCCCCTATAGTGAGTCGTATTAATTTCGCGGGATCGAGATCTCGATCCTCTACGCCGGACGCAT
CGTGGCCGGCATCACCGGCGCCACAGGTGCGGTTGCTGGCGCCTATATCGCCGACATCACCGATGGGGAA
GATCGGGCTCGCCACTTCGGGCTCATGAGCGCTTGTTTCGGCGTGGGTATGGTGGCAGGCCCCGTGGCCG
GGGGACTGTTGGGCGCCATCTCCTTGCATGCACCATTCCTTGCGGCGGCGGTGCTCAACGGCCTCAACCT
ACTACTGGGCTGCTTCCTAATGCAGGAGTCGCATAAGGGAGAGCGTCGAGATCCCGGACACCATCGAATG
GCGCAAAACCTTTCGCGGTATGGCATGATAGCGCCCGGAAGAGAGTCAATTCNGGTGGTGAATGTGAAAC
CAGTAACGTTATACGATGTCGCAGA
