[The description below was written by a language model from this plasmid's Addgene catalogue record.]
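Description:
pET28a-pro-sumo3 is a bacterial expression plasmid built on the Novagen pET28a backbone (5369 bp without insert) and carrying a 336 bp insert encoding human pro-SUMO3, the unprocessed precursor form of small ubiquitin-related modifier 3 (also known as SMT3A). The plasmid is selected with kanamycin and is listed as high copy. It is maintained in a standard cloning strain such as DH5alpha, while protein production is carried out in BL21(DE3), the host that supplies T7 RNA polymerase. No feature table accompanies the record. As a pET28a derivative, the construct would be expected to drive expression from the T7 promoter/lac operator system, consistent with the T7 forward and reverse sequencing primers listed.

The coding sequence was inserted between the NcoI and XhoI sites, both of which are retained. Cloning through NcoI places the insert's start codon at the vector's own initiation site, bypassing the N-terminal tag region of pET28a, and the XhoI junction reads into the backbone-encoded C-terminal His tag, which is the only tag recorded. The insert carries a serine 2 to alanine substitution; the record does not give the reason, although such a change at the second codon is a common consequence of accommodating an NcoI site.

Because the precursor retains the C-terminal extension that SUMO-specific proteases remove during maturation, with the His tag lying beyond it, the purified protein is suited as a substrate for measuring the endopeptidase (processing) activity of these enzymes. This fits the associated study, which profiled the specificities and activities of human SENPs.
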