Addgene plasmid #25103: pET28a-pro-sumo3
Depositing lab: Guy Salvesen. Depositing organization: Sanford Burnham Prebys Medical Discovery Institute. Publication: Small ubiquitin-related modifier (SUMO)-specific proteases: profiling the specificities and activities of human SENPs. Mikolajczyk J, Drag M, Bekes M, Cao JT, Ronai Z, Salvesen GS. J Biol Chem. 2007 Sep 7. 282(36):26217-24. 10.1074/jbc.M702444200 PubMed 17591783.
Backbone
  Vector backbone: pET28a
  Backbone manufacturer: Novagen
  Backbone size w/o insert (bp): 5369
  Vector type: Bacterial Expression
Growth in bacteria
  Bacterial resistance: Kanamycin, 50 μg/mL
  Growth temperature: 37°C
  Growth strain: DH5alpha
  Growth instructions: DH5alpha for plasmid purification. BL21(DE3) for protein production.
  Copy number: High Copy
Gene/Insert
  Gene/Insert name: pro-SUMO3 (alt names: Small ubiquitin-related modifier 3; Ubiquitin-like protein SMT3A)
  Species: H. sapiens (human)
  Insert size (bp): 336
  Mutation: changed Serine 2 to Alanine
  GenBank ID: CR617517
  Entrez Gene: SUMO3 (a.k.a. SMT3A, SMT3H1, SUMO-3, Smt3B)
  Tag / fusion protein: His (C terminal on backbone)
  Cloning method: Restriction Enzyme; 5′ cloning site NcoI (not destroyed); 3′ cloning site XhoI (not destroyed)
  Sequencing primers: 5′ T7 forward; 3′ T7 reverse
Terms and licenses: Academic/Nonprofit Terms; Industry Terms: Not Available to Industry
How to cite: pET28a-pro-sumo3 was a gift from Guy Salvesen (Addgene plasmid # 25103 ; http://n2t.net/addgene:25103 ; RRID:Addgene_25103)
